Addgene plasmid #84477: pgRNA-modified
Purpose: guide RNA expression lentiviral construct
Depositing lab: Rudolf Jaenisch. Depositing organization: Whitehead Institute for Biomedical Research. Publication: Editing DNA Methylation in the Mammalian Genome. Liu XS, Wu H, Ji X, Stelzer Y, Wu X, Czauderna S, Shu J, Dadon D, Young RA, Jaenisch R. Cell. 2016 Sep 22;167(1):233-247.e17. doi: 10.1016/j.cell.2016.08.056. PubMed 27662091.
Backbone
  Vector backbone: gRNA-humanized
  Backbone manufacturer: Addgene 44248
  Total vector size (bp): 8317
  Modifications to backbone: engineered an AarI site
  Vector type: Mammalian Expression, Lentiviral
  Selectable markers: Puromycin
Growth in bacteria
  Bacterial resistance: Ampicillin, 100 μg/mL
  Growth temperature: 37°C
  Growth strain: NEB Stable
  Copy number: High Copy
Gene/Insert
  Gene/Insert name: guide RNA
  gRNA/shRNA sequence: none
  Species: H. sapiens (human)
  Promoter: mU6
  Cloning method: Unknown
  Sequencing primers: 5′ gaaactcaccctaactg
Terms and licenses: Academic/Nonprofit Terms; Industry Terms: Not Available to Industry
How to cite: pgRNA-modified was a gift from Rudolf Jaenisch (Addgene plasmid # 84477 ; http://n2t.net/addgene:84477 ; RRID:Addgene_84477)
