[The description below was written by a language model from this plasmid's Addgene catalogue record and pLannotate feature annotations shown in this document.]
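Description:
pgRNA-modified is an HIV-1-based lentiviral vector for expressing a CRISPR guide RNA in mammalian cells. It derives from the gRNA-humanized backbone, into which an AarI restriction site was engineered, presumably to serve as the cloning site for spacer sequences. The plasmid is listed at about 8.3 kb and is maintained in E. coli at high copy through a ColE1/pUC-type origin with ampicillin selection (AmpR). No targeting sequence is present in the deposited form, so it is an empty guide-cloning vector.

The viral portion begins with a CMV enhancer/promoter fused to a truncated 5' LTR, an arrangement that drives transcription of the genomic RNA in packaging cells. It is followed by the Ψ packaging signal with a gag fragment, the RRE for Rev-dependent nuclear export, and the cPPT/CTS. The catalogue entry names a mouse U6 promoter as the driver of the guide. The feature table does not annotate this promoter, but it does show the Streptococcus pyogenes Cas9 gRNA scaffold in the expected position. Downstream, a second CMV enhancer/promoter drives a puromycin resistance gene followed by mCherry, giving both drug selection and red fluorescent tracking of transduced cells. How the two coding sequences are linked is not annotated. Two same-orientation loxP sites bracket the region from just upstream of the scaffold through mCherry, so Cre could in principle excise it. A WPRE enhances transcript expression ahead of a nef fragment and the 3' LTR.

The vector supplies only the guide RNA, so the Cas9 or dCas9 effector must come from a separate construct. The associated publication used it for targeted editing of DNA methylation in mammalian genomes.
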