Features (pLannotate 1.2.2; 24 found; start..end, strand, type, name):
      1..380     +  enhancer       CMV enhancer: human cytomegalovirus immediate early enhancer
    381..580     +  promoter       CMV promoter: human cytomegalovirus (CMV) immediate early promoter
    598..778     +  LTR            5' LTR (truncated): truncated 5' long terminal repeat (LTR) from HIV-1
    825..950     +  misc_feature   HIV-1 Ψ: packaging signal of human immunodeficiency virus type 1
    934..1272    +  CDS            HIV-1 gag (fragment): gag protein from human immunodeficiency virus 1; gag
   1447..1680    +  misc_feature   RRE: The Rev response element (RRE) of HIV-1 allows for Rev-dependent mRNA export from the nucleus to the cytoplasm.
   2057..2157    +  CDS            Rev (fragment): human immunodeficiency virus 1 (HIV-1) Rev protein; rev; enhances nuclear export of unspliced and incompletely spliced viral mRNAs
   2207..2324    +  misc_feature   cPPT/CTS: central polypurine tract and central termination sequence of HIV-1
   2577..2610    +  protein_bind   loxP: Cre-mediated recombination occurs in the 8-bp core sequence (GCATACAT). Cre recombinase
   2726..2801    +  misc_RNA       gRNA scaffold: guide RNA scaffold for the Streptococcus pyogenes CRISPR/Cas9 system
   2926..3229    +  enhancer       CMV enhancer: human cytomegalovirus immediate early enhancer
   3230..3433    +  promoter       CMV promoter: human cytomegalovirus (CMV) immediate early promoter
   3467..4063    +  CDS            PuroR: puromycin N-acetyltransferase; pac from Streptomyces alboniger; confers resistance to puromycin
   4139..4846    +  CDS            mCherry: mCherry is a basic (constitutively fluorescent) red fluorescent protein published in 2004, derived from Discosoma sp.. It is reported to be a very rapidly-maturing monomer with low acid sensitivity.
   4869..4902    +  protein_bind   loxP: Cre-mediated recombination occurs in the 8-bp core sequence (GCATACAT). Cre recombinase
   4935..4958    +  misc_feature   MCS (fragment): pBluescript multiple cloning site
   4958..5546    +  misc_feature   WPRE: woodchuck hepatitis virus posttranscriptional regulatory element
   5547..5566    +  misc_feature   MCS (fragment): pBluescript multiple cloning site
   5568..6068    +  CDS            nef (fragment): NEF_HV1LA - Experimental evidence at protein level: Swiss-Prot protein existence level 1. Extracellular Nef protein targets CD4(+) T-lymphocytes for apoptosis by interacting with CXCR4 surface receptors. From Human immunodeficiency virus type 1 group M subtype B (isolate Lai) (HIV-1).
   6075..6255    +  LTR            5' LTR (truncated): truncated 5' long terminal repeat (LTR) from HIV-1
   6317..6905    -  rep_origin     ori: high-copy-number ColE1/pMB1/pBR322/pUC origin of replication
   7076..7936    -  CDS            AmpR: β-lactamase; bla; confers resistance to ampicillin, carbenicillin, and related antibiotics
   7937..8041    -  promoter       AmpR promoter: bla
   8100..8152    -  misc_feature   bom (fragment): basis of mobility region from pBR322
>Addgene plasmid #84477 | pgRNA-modified | addgene full sequence | sequence record 306301 | Addgene NGS Result
GACATTGATTATTGACTAGTTATTAATAGTAATCAATTACGGGGTCATTAGTTCATAGCCCATATATGGA
GTTCCGCGTTACATAACTTACGGTAAATGGCCCGCCTGGCTGACCGCCCAACGACCCCCGCCCATTGACG
TCAATAATGACGTATGTTCCCATAGTAACGCCAATAGGGACTTTCCATTGACGTCAATGGGTGGAGTATT
TACGGTAAACTGCCCACTTGGCAGTACATCAAGTGTATCATATGCCAAGTACGCCCCCTATTGACGTCAA
TGACGGTAAATGGCCCGCCTGGCATTATGCCCAGTACATGACCTTATGGGACTTTCCTACTTGGCAGTAC
ATCTACGTATTAGTCATCGCTATTACCATGGTGATGCGGTTTTGGCAGTACATCAATGGGCGTGGATAGC
GGTTTGACTCACGGGGATTTCCAAGTCTCCACCCCATTGACGTCAATGGGAGTTTGTTTTGGCACCAAAA
TCAACGGGACTTTCCAAAATGTCGTAACAACTCCGCCCCATTGACGCAAATGGGCGGTAGGCGTGTACGG
TGGGAGGTCTATATAAGCAGCGCGTTTTGCCTGTACTGGGTCTCTCTGGTTAGACCAGATCTGAGCCTGG
GAGCTCTCTGGCTAACTAGGGAACCCACTGCTTAAGCCTCAATAAAGCTTGCCTTGAGTGCTTCAAGTAG
TGTGTGCCCGTCTGTTGTGTGACTCTGGTAACTAGAGATCCCTCAGACCCTTTTAGTCAGTGTGGAAAAT
CTCTAGCAGTGGCGCCCGAACAGGGACTTGAAAGCGAAAGGGAAACCAGAGGAGCTCTCTCGACGCAGGA
CTCGGCTTGCTGAAGCGCGCACGGCAAGAGGCGAGGGGCGGCGACTGGTGAGTACGCCAAAAATTTTGAC
TAGCGGAGGCTAGAAGGAGAGAGATGGGTGCGAGAGCGTCAGTATTAAGCGGGGGAGAATTAGATCGCGA
TGGGAAAAAATTCGGTTAAGGCCAGGGGGAAAGAAAAAATATAAATTAAAACATATAGTATGGGCAAGCA
GGGAGCTAGAACGATTCGCAGTTAATCCTGGCCTGTTAGAAACATCAGAAGGCTGTAGACAAATACTGGG
ACAGCTACAACCATCCCTTCAGACAGGATCAGAAGAACTTAGATCATTATATAATACAGTAGCAACCCTC
TATTGTGTGCATCAAAGGATAGAGATAAAAGACACCAAGGAAGCTTTAGACAAGATAGAGGAAGAGCAAA
ACAAAAGTAAGACCACCGCACAGCAAGCGGCCGGCCGCTGATCTTCAGACCTGGAGGAGGAGATATGAGG
GACAATTGGAGAAGTGAATTATATAAATATAAAGTAGTAAAAATTGAACCATTAGGAGTAGCACCCACCA
AGGCAAAGAGAAGAGTGGTGCAGAGAGAAAAAAGAGCAGTGGGAATAGGAGCTTTGTTCCTTGGGTTCTT
GGGAGCAGCAGGAAGCACTATGGGCGCAGCGTCAATGACGCTGACGGTACAGGCCAGACAATTATTGTCT
GGTATAGTGCAGCAGCAGAACAATTTGCTGAGGGCTATTGAGGCGCAACAGCATCTGTTGCAACTCACAG
TCTGGGGCATCAAGCAGCTCCAGGCAAGAATCCTGGCTGTGGAAAGATACCTAAAGGATCAACAGCTCCT
GGGGATTTGGGGTTGCTCTGGAAAACTCATTTGCACCACTGCTGTGCCTTGGAATGCTAGTTGGAGTAAT
AAATCTCTGGAACAGATTTGGAATCACACGACCTGGATGGAGTGGGACAGAGAAATTAACAATTACACAA
GCTTAATACACTCCTTAATTGAAGAATCGCAAAACCAGCAAGAAAAGAATGAACAAGAATTATTGGAATT
AGATAAATGGGCAAGTTTGTGGAATTGGTTTAACATAACAAATTGGCTGTGGTATATAAAATTATTCATA
ATGATAGTAGGAGGCTTGGTAGGTTTAAGAATAGTTTTTGCTGTACTTTCTATAGTGAATAGAGTTAGGC
AGGGATATTCACCATTATCGTTTCAGACCCACCTCCCAACCCCGAGGGGACCCGACAGGCCCGAAGGAAT
AGAAGAAGAAGGTGGAGAGAGAGACAGAGACAGATCCATTCGATTAGTGAACGGATCGGCACTGCGTGCG
CCAATTCTGCAGACAAATGGCAGTATTCATCCACAATTTTAAAAGAAAAGGGGGGATTGGGGGGTACAGT
GCAGGGGAAAGAATAGTAGACATAATAGCAACAGACATACAAACTAAAGAATTACAAAAACAAATTACAA
AAATTCAAAATTTTCGGGTTTATTACAGGGACAGCAGAGATCCAGTTTGGTTAGTACCGGGCCCGCTCTA
GAGATCCGACGCGCCATCTCTAGGCCCGCGCCGGCCCCCTCGCACGGACTTGTGGGAGAAGCTCGGCTAC
TCCCCTGCCCCGGTTAATTTGCATATAATATTTCCTAGTAACTATAGAGGCTTAATGTGCGATAAAAGAC
AGATAATCTGTTCTTTTTAATACTAGCTACATTTTACATGATAGGCTTGGATTTCTATAACTTCGTATAG
CATACATTATACGAAGTTATAAACAGCACAAAAGGAAACTCACCCTAACTGTAAAGTAATTGTGTGTTTT
GAGACTATAAGTATCCCTTGGAGAACCACCTTGTTGGTCTCGCAGGTGGGATCCCACCTGCTCTCGTTTT
AGAGCTAGAAATAGCAAGTTAAAATAAGGCTAGTCCGTTATCAACTTGAAAAAGTGGCACCGAGTCGGTG
CTTTTTTTCTCGAGTACTAGGATCCATTAGGCGGCCGCGTGGATAACCGTATTACCGCCATGCATTAGTT
ATTAATAGTAATCAATTACGGGGTCATTAGTTCATAGCCCATATATGGAGTTCCGCGTTACATAACTTAC
GGTAAATGGCCCGCCTGGCTGACCGCCCAACGACCCCCGCCCATTGACGTCAATAATGACGTATGTTCCC
ATAGTAACGCCAATAGGGACTTTCCATTGACGTCAATGGGTGGAGTATTTACGGTAAACTGCCCACTTGG
CAGTACATCAAGTGTATCATATGCCAAGTACGCCCCCTATTGACGTCAATGACGGTAAATGGCCCGCCTG
GCATTATGCCCAGTACATGACCTTATGGGACTTTCCTACTTGGCAGTACATCTACGTATTAGTCATCGCT
ATTACCATGGTGATGCGGTTTTGGCAGTACATCAATGGGCGTGGATAGCGGTTTGACTCACGGGGATTTC
CAAGTCTCCACCCCATTGACGTCAATGGGAGTTTGTTTTGGCACCAAAATCAACGGGACTTTCCAAAATG
TCGTAACAACTCCGCCCCATTGACGCAAATGGGCGGTAGGCGTGTACGGTGGGAGGTCTATATAAGCAGA
GCTGGTTTAGTGAACCGTCAGATCCGCTAGCCCACCATGACCGAGTACAAGCCCACGGTGCGCCTCGCCA
CCCGCGACGACGTCCCCCGGGCCGTACGCACCCTCGCCGCCGCGTTCGCCGACTACCCCGCCACGCGCCA
CACCGTCGACCCGGACCGCCACATCGAGCGGGTCACCGAGCTGCAAGAACTCTTCCTCACGCGCGTCGGG
CTCGACATCGGCAAGGTGTGGGTCGCGGACGACGGCGCCGCGGTGGCGGTCTGGACCACGCCGGAGAGCG
TCGAAGCGGGGGCGGTGTTCGCCGAGATCGGCCCGCGCATGGCCGAGTTGAGCGGTTCCCGGCTGGCCGC
GCAGCAACAGATGGAAGGCCTCCTGGCGCCGCACCGGCCCAAGGAGCCCGCGTGGTTCCTGGCCACCGTC
GGCGTCTCGCCCGACCACCAGGGCAAGGGTCTGGGCAGCGCCGTCGTGCTCCCCGGAGTGGAGGCGGCCG
AGCGCGCCGGGGTGCCCGCCTTCCTGGAGACCTCCGCGCCCCGCAACCTCCCCTTCTACGAGCGGCTCGG
CTTCACCGTCACCGCCGACGTCGAGGTGCCCGAAGGACCGCGCACCTGGTGCATGACCCGCAAGCCCGGT
GCCGGATCGGGAGAGGGCAGAGGAAGTCTGCTAACATGCGGTGACGTCGAGGAGAATCCTGGCCCACCGG
TCGCCACCATGGTGAGCAAGGGCGAGGAGGATAACATGGCCATCATCAAGGAGTTCATGCGCTTCAAGGT
GCACATGGAGGGCTCCGTGAACGGCCACGAGTTCGAGATCGAGGGCGAGGGCGAGGGCCGCCCCTACGAG
GGCACCCAGACCGCCAAGCTGAAGGTGACCAAGGGTGGCCCCCTGCCCTTCGCCTGGGACATCCTGTCCC
CTCAGTTCATGTACGGCTCCAAGGCCTACGTGAAGCACCCCGCCGACATCCCCGACTACTTGAAGCTGTC
CTTCCCCGAGGGCTTCAAGTGGGAGCGCGTGATGAACTTCGAGGACGGCGGCGTGGTGACCGTGACCCAG
GACTCCTCCCTGCAGGACGGCGAGTTCATCTACAAGGTGAAGCTGCGCGGCACCAACTTCCCCTCCGACG
GCCCCGTAATGCAGAAGAAGACCATGGGCTGGGAGGCCTCCTCCGAGCGGATGTACCCCGAGGACGGCGC
CCTGAAGGGCGAGATCAAGCAGAGGCTGAAGCTGAAGGACGGCGGCCACTACGACGCTGAGGTCAAGACC
ACCTACAAGGCCAAGAAGCCCGTGCAGCTGCCCGGCGCCTACAACGTCAACATCAAGTTGGACATCACCT
CCCACAACGAGGACTACACCATCGTGGAACAGTACGAACGCGCCGAGGGCCGCCACTCCACCGGCGGCAT
GGACGAGCTGTACAAGTAAGAATTCGTCGAGGGACCTAATAACTTCGTATAGCATACATTATACGAAGTT
ATACATGTTTAAGGGTTCCGGTTCCACTAGGTACAATTCGATATCAAGCTTATCGATAATCAACCTCTGG
ATTACAAAATTTGTGAAAGATTGACTGGTATTCTTAACTATGTTGCTCCTTTTACGCTATGTGGATACGC
TGCTTTAATGCCTTTGTATCATGCTATTGCTTCCCGTATGGCTTTCATTTTCTCCTCCTTGTATAAATCC
TGGTTGCTGTCTCTTTATGAGGAGTTGTGGCCCGTTGTCAGGCAACGTGGCGTGGTGTGCACTGTGTTTG
CTGACGCAACCCCCACTGGTTGGGGCATTGCCACCACCTGTCAGCTCCTTTCCGGGACTTTCGCTTTCCC
CCTCCCTATTGCCACGGCGGAACTCATCGCCGCCTGCCTTGCCCGCTGCTGGACAGGGGCTCGGCTGTTG
GGCACTGACAATTCCGTGGTGTTGTCGGGGAAATCATCGTCCTTTCCTTGGCTGCTCGCCTGTGTTGCCA
CCTGGATTCTGCGCGGGACGTCCTTCTGCTACGTCCCTTCGGCCCTCAATCCAGCGGACCTTCCTTCCCG
CGGCCTGCTGCCGGCTCTGCGGCCTCTTCCGCGTCTTCGCCTTCGCCCTCAGACGAGTCGGATCTCCCTT
TGGGCCGCCTCCCCGCATCGATACCGTCGACCTCGATCGAGACCTAGAAAAACATGGAGCAATCACAAGT
AGCAATACAGCAGCTACCAATGCTGATTGTGCCTGGCTAGAAGCACAAGAGGAGGAGGAGGTGGGTTTTC
CAGTCACACCTCAGGTACCTTTAAGACCAATGACTTACAAGGCAGCTGTAGATCTTAGCCACTTTTTAAA
AGAAAAGGGGGGACTGGAAGGGCTAATTCACTCCCAACGAAGACAAGATATCCTTGATCTGTGGATCTAC
CACACACAAGGCTACTTCCCTGATTGGCAGAACTACACACCAGGGCCAGGGATCAGATATCCACTGACCT
TTGGATGGTGCTACAAGCTAGTACCAGTTGAGCAAGAGAAGGTAGAAGAAGCCAATGAAGGAGAGAACAC
CCGCTTGTTACACCCTGTGAGCCTGCATGGGATGGATGACCCGGAGAGAGAAGTATTAGAGTGGAGGTTT
GACAGCCGCCTAGCATTTCATCACATGGCCCGAGAGCTGCATCCGGACTGTACTGGGTCTCTCTGGTTAG
ACCAGATCTGAGCCTGGGAGCTCTCTGGCTAACTAGGGAACCCACTGCTTAAGCCTCAATAAAGCTTGCC
TTGAGTGCTTCAAGTAGTGTGTGCCCGTCTGTTGTGTGACTCTGGTAACTAGAGATCCCTCAGACCCTTT
TAGTCAGTGTGGAAAATCTCTAGCAGCATGTGAGCAAAAGGCCAGCAAAAGGCCAGGAACCGTAAAAAGG
CCGCGTTGCTGGCGTTTTTCCATAGGCTCCGCCCCCCTGACGAGCATCACAAAAATCGACGCTCAAGTCA
GAGGTGGCGAAACCCGACAGGACTATAAAGATACCAGGCGTTTCCCCCTGGAAGCTCCCTCGTGCGCTCT
CCTGTTCCGACCCTGCCGCTTACCGGATACCTGTCCGCCTTTCTCCCTTCGGGAAGCGTGGCGCTTTCTC
ATAGCTCACGCTGTAGGTATCTCAGTTCGGTGTAGGTCGTTCGCTCCAAGCTGGGCTGTGTGCACGAACC
CCCCGTTCAGCCCGACCGCTGCGCCTTATCCGGTAACTATCGTCTTGAGTCCAACCCGGTAAGACACGAC
TTATCGCCACTGGCAGCAGCCACTGGTAACAGGATTAGCAGAGCGAGGTATGTAGGCGGTGCTACAGAGT
TCTTGAAGTGGTGGCCTAACTACGGCTACACTAGAAGAACAGTATTTGGTATCTGCGCTCTGCTGAAGCC
AGTTACCTTCGGAAAAAGAGTTGGTAGCTCTTGATCCGGCAAACAAACCACCGCTGGTAGCGGTGGTTTT
TTTGTTTGCAAGCAGCAGATTACGCGCAGAAAAAAAGGATCTCAAGAAGATCCTTTGATCTTTTCTACGG
GGTCTGACGCTCAGTGGAACGAAAACTCACGTTAAGGGATTTTGGTCATGAGATTATCAAAAAGGATCTT
CACCTAGATCCTTTTAAATTAAAAATGAAGTTTTAAATCAATCTAAAGTATATATGAGTAAACTTGGTCT
GACAGTTACCAATGCTTAATCAGTGAGGCACCTATCTCAGCGATCTGTCTATTTCGTTCATCCATAGTTG
CCTGACTCCCCGTCGTGTAGATAACTACGATACGGGAGGGCTTACCATCTGGCCCCAGTGCTGCAATGAT
ACCGCGAGACCCACGCTCACCGGCTCCAGATTTATCAGCAATAAACCAGCCAGCCGGAAGGGCCGAGCGC
AGAAGTGGTCCTGCAACTTTATCCGCCTCCATCCAGTCTATTAATTGTTGCCGGGAAGCTAGAGTAAGTA
GTTCGCCAGTTAATAGTTTGCGCAACGTTGTTGCCATTGCTACAGGCATCGTGGTGTCACGCTCGTCGTT
TGGTATGGCTTCATTCAGCTCCGGTTCCCAACGATCAAGGCGAGTTACATGATCCCCCATGTTGTGCAAA
AAAGCGGTTAGCTCCTTCGGTCCTCCGATCGTTGTCAGAAGTAAGTTGGCCGCAGTGTTATCACTCATGG
TTATGGCAGCACTGCATAATTCTCTTACTGTCATGCCATCCGTAAGATGCTTTTCTGTGACTGGTGAGTA
CTCAACCAAGTCATTCTGAGAATAGTGTATGCGGCGACCGAGTTGCTCTTGCCCGGCGTCAATACGGGAT
AATACCGCGCCACATAGCAGAACTTTAAAAGTGCTCATCATTGGAAAACGTTCTTCGGGGCGAAAACTCT
CAAGGATCTTACCGCTGTTGAGATCCAGTTCGATGTAACCCACTCGTGCACCCAACTGATCTTCAGCATC
TTTTACTTTCACCAGCGTTTCTGGGTGAGCAAAAACAGGAAGGCAAAATGCCGCAAAAAAGGGAATAAGG
GCGACACGGAAATGTTGAATACTCATACTCTTCCTTTTTCAATATTATTGAAGCATTTATCAGGGTTATT
GTCTCATGAGCGGATACATATTTGAATGTATTTAGAAAAATAAACAAATAGGGGTTCCGCGCACATTTCC
CCGAAAAGTGCCACCTGACGTCGACGGATCGGGAGATCTCCCGATCCCCTATGGTGCACTCTCAGTACAA
TCTGCTCTGATGCCGCATAGTTAAGCCAGTATCTGCTCCCTGCTTGTGTGTTGGAGGTCGCTGAGTAGTG
CGCGAGCAAAATTTAAGCTACAACAAGGCAAGGCTTGACCGACAATTGCATGAAGAATCTGCTTAGGGTT
AGGCGTTTTGCGCTGCTTCGCGATGTACGGGCCAGATATACGCGTT
