>Addgene plasmid #84477 | pgRNA-modified | addgene partial sequence | sequence record 164643 | pLLU-F 5'-gggacagcagagatccagtt-3'
CCGACGCGCCATCTCTAGGCCCGCGCCGGCCCCCTCGCACGGACTTGTGGGAGAAGCTCGGCTACTCCCC
TGCCCCGGTTAATTTGCATATAATATTTCCTAGTAACTATAGAGGCTTAATGTGCGATAAAAGACAGATA
ATCTGTTCTTTTTAATACTAGCTACATTTTACATGATAGGCTTGGATTTCTATAACTTCGTATAGCATAC
ATTATACGAAGTTATAAACAGCACAAAAGGAAACTCACCCTAACTGTAAAGTAATTGTGTGTTTTGAGAC
TATAAGTATCCCTTGGAGAACCACCTTGTTGGTCTCGCAGGTGGGATCCCACCTGCTCTCGTTTTAGAGC
TAGAAATAGCAAGTTAAAATAAGGCTAGTCCGTTATCAACTTGAAAAAGTGGCACCGAGTCGGTGCTTTT
TTTCTCGAGTACTAGGATCCATTAGGCGGCCGCGTGGATAACCGTATTACCGCCATGCATTAGTTATTAA
TAGTAATCAATTACGGGGTCATTAGTTCATAGCCCATATATGGAGTTCCGCGTTACATAACTTACGGTAA
ATGGCCCGCCTGGCTGACCGCCCAACGACCCCCGCCCATTGACGTCAATAATGACGTATGTTCCCATAGT
AACGCCAATAGGGACTTTCCATTGACGTCAATGGGTGGAGTATTTACGGTAAACTGCCCACTTGGCAGTA
CATCAAGTGTATCATATGCCAAGTACGCCCCCTATTGACGTCAATGACGGTAAATGGCCCGCCTGGCATT
ATGCCCAGTACATGACCTTATGGGACTTTCCTACTTGGCAGTACATCTACGTATTAGTCATCGCTATTAC
CATGGTGATGCGGTTTTGGCAGTACATCAATGGGCGTGGATAGCGGTTTGACTCACGGGGATTTCCAAGT
CTCCACCCCATTGACG
