>Addgene plasmid #84477 | pgRNA-modified | addgene partial sequence | sequence record 165523 | mCherry-R 5'-TTGGTCACCTTCAGCTTGG-3'
CCTCGATCTCGAACTCGTGGCCGTTCACGGAGCCCTCCATGTGCACCTTGAAGCGCATGAACTCCTTGAT
GATGGCCATGTTATCCTCCTCGCCCTTGCTCACCATGGTGGCGACCGGTGGGCCAGGATTCTCCTCGACG
TCACCGCATGTTAGCAGACTTCCTCTGCCCTCTCCCGATCCGGCACCGGGCTTGCGGGTCATGCACCAGG
TGCGCGGTCCTTCGGGCACCTCGACGTCGGCGGTGACGGTGAAGCCGAGCCGCTCGTAGAAGGGGAGGTT
GCGGGGCGCGGAGGTCTCCAGGAAGGCGGGCACCCCGGCGCGCTCGGCCGCCTCCACTCCGGGGAGCACG
ACGGCGCTGCCCAGACCCTTGCCCTGGTGGTCGGGCGAGACGCCGACGGTGGCCAGGAACCACGCGGGCT
CCTTGGGCCGGTGCGGCGCCAGGAGGCCTTCCATCTGTTGCTGCGCGGCCAGCCGGGAACCGCTCAACTC
GGCCATGCGCGGGCCGATCTCGGCGAACACCGCCCCCGCTTCGACGCTCTCCGGCGTGGTCCAGACCGCC
ACCGCGGCGCCGTCGTCCGCGACCCACACCTTGCCGATGTCGAGCCCGACGCGCGTGAGGAAGAGTTCTT
GCAGCTCGGTGACCCGCTCGATGTGGCGGTCCGGGTCGACGGTGTGGCGCGTGGCGGGGTAGTCGGCGAA
CGCGGCGGCGAGGGTGCGTACGGCCCGGGGGACGTCGTCGCGGGTGGCGAGGCGCACCGTGGGCTTGTAC
TCGGTCATGGTGGGCTAGCGGATCTGACGGTTCACTAAACCAGCTCTGCTTAT
